Addgene plasmid #33053: pGEX-KG-GST-YAP-S127A
Depositing lab: Kunliang Guan. Depositing organization: University of California, San Diego (UCSD). Publication: Structural insights into the YAP and TEAD complex. Li Z, Zhao B, Wang P, Chen F, Dong Z, Yang H, Guan KL, Xu Y. Genes Dev. 2010 Feb 1;24(3):235-40. 10.1101/gad.1865810 PubMed 20123905.
Backbone
  Vector backbone: PGEX-KG
  Backbone size w/o insert (bp): 5000
  Vector type: Mammalian Expression
Growth in bacteria
  Bacterial resistance: Ampicillin, 100 μg/mL
  Growth temperature: 37°C
  Growth strain: DH5alpha
  Copy number: Unknown
Gene/Insert
  Gene/Insert name: YAP
  Species: H. sapiens (human)
  Mutation: S127A
  Entrez Gene: YAP1 (a.k.a. COB1, YAP, YAP-1, YAP2, YAP65, YKI)
  Tag / fusion protein: GST (N terminal on insert)
Terms and licenses: Academic/Nonprofit Terms; Industry Terms: Not Available to Industry
How to cite: pGEX-KG-GST-YAP-S127A was a gift from Kunliang Guan (Addgene plasmid # 33053 ; http://n2t.net/addgene:33053 ; RRID:Addgene_33053)
