[The description below was written by a language model from this plasmid's Addgene catalogue record.]
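Description:
pGEX-KG-GST-YAP-S127A carries human YAP (YAP1) with a serine-to-alanine substitution at residue 127, fused at its N terminus to glutathione S-transferase (GST) in the pGEX-KG backbone, which is listed at about 5 kb without the insert. The plasmid is selected with ampicillin in bacteria; its copy number is recorded as unknown. The catalogue entry classifies the vector type as mammalian expression. However, pGEX-series vectors are generally known as bacterial expression plasmids for producing GST fusion proteins in E. coli, so this classification should be treated with caution. No feature table is provided. As a result, the promoter, origin of replication, any protease cleavage site between GST and YAP, the YAP isoform and the insert size are not stated in the record.

The GST tag allows the fusion protein to be captured on glutathione resin for affinity purification and pull-down experiments. YAP is a transcriptional co-activator regulated by the Hippo pathway, and it acts largely through TEAD family transcription factors. Serine 127 is a well-known site of inhibitory phosphorylation by the LATS kinases, which promotes 14-3-3 binding and cytoplasmic retention. Changing it to alanine therefore gives a form of YAP that cannot be phosphorylated at this position. The associated publication concerns the structure of the YAP–TEAD complex. This suggests the construct was used to make recombinant GST-YAP S127A for in vitro binding or biochemical assays, for example as a phospho-deficient comparison or kinase substrate control, although the record does not spell out the specific application.
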