>Addgene plasmid #33053 | pGEX-KG-GST-YAP-S127A | addgene partial sequence | sequence record 43054 | pGEX-5
GATCTGGTTCGCGGTGGATCCCCGGGAATTTCCGGTGGTGGTGGTGGAATTCTAATGGATCCCGGGCAGC
AGCCGCCGCCTCAACCGGCCCCCCAGGGCCAAGGGCAGCCGCCTTCGCAGCCCCCGCAGGGGCAGGGCCC
GCCGTCCGGACCCGGGCAACCGGCACCCGCGGCGACCCAGGCGGCGCCGCAGGCACCCCCCGCCGGGCAT
CAGATCGTGCACGTCCGCGGGGACTCGGAGACCGACCTGGAGGCGCTCTTCAACGCCGTCATGAACCCCA
AGACGGCCAACGTGCCCCAGACCGTGCCCATGAGGCTCCGGAAGCTGCCCGACTCCTTCTTCAAGCCGCC
GGAGCCCAAATCCCACTCCCGACAGGCCAGTACTGATGCAGGCACTGCAGGAGCCCTGACTCCACAGCAT
GTTCGAGCTCATGCCTCTCCAGCTTCTCTGCAGTTGGGAGCTGTTTCTCCTGGGACACTGACCCCCACTG
GAGTAGTCTCTGGCCCAGCAGCTACACCCACAGCTCAGCATCTTCGACAGTCTTCTTTTGAGATACCTGA
TGATGTACCTCTGCCAGCAGGTTGGGAGATGGCAAAGACATCTTCTGGTCAGAGATACTTCTTAAATCAC
ATCGATCAGACAACAACATGGCAGGACCCCAGGAAGGCCATGCTGTCCCAGATGAACGTCACAGCCCCCA
CCAGTCCACCAGTGCAGCAGAATATGATGAACTCGGCTTCAGGTCCTCTTCCTGATGGATGGGAACAAGC
CATGACTCAGGAT
